Addgene plasmid #70758: pET28-hTDG
Purpose: bacterial expression of human TDG
Depositing lab: Primo Schaer. Depositing organization: University of Basel. Publication: 3CAPS - a structural AP-site analogue as a tool to investigate DNA base excision repair. Schuermann D, Scheidegger SP, Weber AR, Bjoras M, Leumann CJ, Schar P. Nucleic Acids Res. 2016 Jan 4. pii: gkv1520. 10.1093/nar/gkv1520 PubMed 26733580.
Backbone
  Vector backbone: pET28c(+)
  Backbone manufacturer: Novagen
  Backbone size w/o insert (bp): 5367
  Total vector size (bp): 6553
  Vector type: Bacterial Expression
Growth in bacteria
  Bacterial resistance: Kanamycin, 50 μg/mL
  Growth temperature: 37°C
  Growth strain: DH5alpha
  Copy number: Low Copy
Gene/Insert
  Gene/Insert name: TDG (alt name: thymine DNA glycosylase)
  Species: H. sapiens (human)
  Insert size (bp): 1236
  GenBank ID: NM_003211.4
  Entrez Gene: TDG (a.k.a. hTDG)
  Promoter: T7/lac operon
  Tag / fusion protein: 6-HIS (N terminal on backbone)
  Cloning method: Restriction Enzyme; 5′ cloning site NheI (not destroyed); 3′ cloning site SalI (not destroyed)
  Sequencing primers: 5′ pBRrevBam; 3′ T7 terminal
Terms and licenses: Academic/Nonprofit Terms; Industry Terms: Not Available to Industry
How to cite: pET28-hTDG was a gift from Primo Schaer (Addgene plasmid # 70758 ; http://n2t.net/addgene:70758 ; RRID:Addgene_70758)
