[The description below was written by a language model from this plasmid's Addgene catalogue record and pLannotate feature annotations shown in this document.]
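Description:
pET28-hTDG is a bacterial expression plasmid built on the Novagen pET28c(+) backbone for producing human thymine DNA glycosylase (TDG) in E. coli. The 6.5 kb plasmid replicates from a pBR322/ColE1-type origin accompanied by the bom region and the rop gene, consistent with its catalogued low copy number, and it is selected with kanamycin through an aminoglycoside phosphotransferase (KanR) cassette. An f1 origin is also present, and the backbone carries its own lacI gene with its promoter to supply lac repressor. Several small annotated fragments (tetracycline-resistance pieces, an AmpR promoter fragment, a predicted E. coli ORF) appear to be backbone remnants picked up by automated annotation rather than functional elements.

The human TDG coding sequence, roughly 1.2 kb, was inserted between the NheI and SalI sites, both of which are retained. Transcription is driven by a T7 promoter followed directly by a lac operator, so expression requires a host providing T7 RNA polymerase and is held off by LacI until induced with IPTG. A T7 gene 10 ribosome binding site directs translation, and a T7 terminator closes the unit. The protein is fused at its N terminus to the backbone-encoded 6xHis tag, separated from TDG by a thrombin cleavage site, allowing metal-affinity purification and optional tag removal. A second His-tag sequence is annotated downstream of the insert, as is usual for pET28; the catalogue lists only the N-terminal tag, and the record does not say whether the downstream one is translated.

TDG is a base excision repair enzyme that also excises 5-formylcytosine and 5-carboxylcytosine during active DNA demethylation. The construct serves to make recombinant enzyme, and the associated work concerns an AP-site analogue as a tool for studying base excision repair.
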