Features (pLannotate 1.2.2; 21 found; start..end, strand, type, name):
      4..81      -  promoter       lacI promoter: lacI
     89..368     -  CDS            TcR (fragment): tetracycline efflux protein; tet; confers resistance to tetracycline
    390..408     +  promoter       T7 promoter: promoter for bacteriophage T7 RNA polymerase
    409..433     +  protein_bind   lac operator: The lac repressor binds to the lac operator to inhibit transcription in E. coli. This inhibition can be relieved by adding lactose or isopropyl-β-D-thiogalactopyranoside (IPTG). lac repressor encoded by lacI
    448..470     +  RBS            RBS: efficient ribosome binding site from bacteriophage T7 gene 10 (Olins and Rangwala, 1989)
    489..505     +  CDS            capTEV™ (fragment): composite tag for in vivo biotinylation, TEV protease cleavage, and 6xHis tagging
    516..533     +  CDS            thrombin site: thrombin recognition and cleavage site
    546..1772    +  CDS            TDG: TDG_HUMAN - Experimental evidence at protein level: Swiss-Prot protein existence level 1. DNA glycosylase that plays a key role in active DNA demethylation: specifically recognizes and binds 5-formylcytosine (5fC) and 5-carboxylcytosine (5caC) in the context of CpG sites and mediates their excision through base-excision repair (BER) to install an unmethylated cytosine. Cannot remove 5-hydroxymethylcytosine (5hmC). According to an alternative model, involved in DNA demethylation by mediating DNA glycolase activity toward 5-hydroxymethyluracil (5hmU) produced by deamination of 5hmC. Also involve
   1803..1820    +  CDS            9xHis (fragment): 9xHis affinity tag
   1830..1879    +  CDS            SET1 (fragment): solubility-enhancement tag derived from T7 phage gene 10B
   1887..1934    +  terminator     T7 terminator: transcription terminator for bacteriophage T7 RNA polymerase
   1971..2426    +  rep_origin     f1 ori (sequence partly withheld): f1 bacteriophage origin of replication; arrow indicates direction of (+) strand synthesis
   2453..2510    +  promoter       AmpR promoter (fragment): bla
   2519..3334    -  CDS            KanR: aminoglycoside phosphotransferase; aph(3')-Ia; confers resistance to kanamycin in bacteria or G418 (Geneticin®) in eukaryotes
   3456..4044    +  rep_origin     ori: high-copy-number ColE1/pMB1/pBR322/pUC origin of replication
   4230..4372    -  misc_feature   bom: basis of mobility region from pBR322
   4474..4665    -  CDS            rop: Rop protein, which maintains plasmids at low copy number; rop
   4682..5062    +  CDS            YPB1_ECOLX: Protein predicted: Swiss-Prot protein existence level 4. From Escherichia coli.
   5134..5425    -  CDS            TcR (fragment): tetracycline efflux protein; tet; confers resistance to tetracycline
   5440..5461    -  protein_bind   CAP binding site: CAP binding activates transcription in the presence of cAMP. E. coli catabolite activator protein
   5474..3       -  CDS            lacI (across the origin): lac repressor; lacI; The lac repressor binds to the lac operator to inhibit transcription in E. coli. This inhibition can be relieved by adding lactose or isopropyl-β-D-thiogalactopyranoside (IPTG).
>Addgene plasmid #70758 | pET28-hTDG | depositor full sequence | sequence record 126679 | pET28-hTDG sequence 6553 bps
CACATTCACCACCCTGAATTGACTCTCTTCCGGGCGCTATCATGCCATACCGCGAAAGGTTTTGCGCCAT
TCGATGGTGTCCGGGATCTCGACGCTCTCCCTTATGCGACTCCTGCATTAGGAAGCAGCCCAGTAGTAGG
TTGAGGCCGTTGAGCACCGCCGCCGCAAGGAATGGTGCATGCAAGGAGATGGCGCCCAACAGTCCCCCGG
CCACGGGGCCTGCCACCATACCCACGCCGAAACAAGCGCTCATGAGCCCGAAGTGGCGAGCCCGATCTTC
CCCATCGGTGATGTCGGCGATATAGGCGCCAGCAACCGCACCTGTGGCGCCGGTGATGCCGGCCACGATG
CGTCCGGCGTAGAGGATCGAGATCTCGATCCCGCGAAATTAATACGACTCACTATAGGGGAATTGTGAGC
GGATAACAATTCCCCTCTAGAAATAATTTTGTTTAACTTTAAGAAGGAGATATACCATGGGCAGCAGCCA
TCATCATCATCATCACAGCAGCGGCCTGGTGCCGCGCGGCAGCCATATGGCTAGCGAAGCGGAGAACGCG
GGCAGCTATTCCCTTCAGCAAGCTCAAGCTTTTTATACGTTTCCATTTCAACAACTGATGGCTGAAGCTC
CTAATATGGCAGTTGTGAATGAACAGCAAATGCCAGAAGAAGTTCCAGCCCCAGCTCCTGCTCAGGAACC
AGTGCAAGAGGCTCCAAAAGGAAGAAAAAGAAAACCCAGAACAACAGAACCAAAACAACCAGTGGAACCC
AAAAAACCTGTTGAGTCAAAAAAATCTGGCAAGTCTGCAAAATCAAAAGAAAAACAAGAAAAAATTACAG
ACACATTTAAAGTAAAAAGAAAAGTAGACCGTTTTAATGGTGTTTCAGAAGCTGAACTTCTGACCAAGAC
TCTCCCCGATATTTTGACCTTCAATCTGGACATTGTCATTATTGGCATAAACCCGGGACTAATGGCTGCT
TACAAAGGGCATCATTACCCTGGACCTGGAAACCATTTTTGGAAGTGTTTGTTTATGTCAGGGCTCAGTG
AGGTCCAGCTGAACCATATGGATGATCACACTCTACCAGGGAAGTATGGTATTGGATTTACCAACATGGT
GGAAAGGACCACGCCCGGCAGCAAAGATCTCTCCAGTAAAGAATTTCGTGAAGGAGGACGTATTCTAGTA
CAGAAATTACAGAAATATCAGCCACGAATAGCAGTGTTTAATGGAAAATGTATTTATGAAATTTTTAGTA
AAGAAGTTTTTGGAGTAAAGGTTAAGAACTTGGAATTTGGGCTTCAGCCCCATAAGATTCCAGACACAGA
AACTCTCTGCTATGTTATGCCATCATCCAGTGCAAGATGTGCTCAGTTTCCTCGAGCCCAAGACAAAGTT
CATTACTACATAAAACTGAAGGACTTAAGAGATCAGTTGAAAGGCATTGAACGAAATATGGACGTTCAAG
AGGTGCAATATACATTTGACCTACAGCTTGCCCAAGAGGATGCAAAGAAGATGGCTGTTAAGGAAGAAAA
ATATGATCCAGGTTATGAGGCAGCATATGGTGGTGCTTACGGAGAAAATCCATGCAGCAGTGAACCTTGT
GGCTTCTCTTCAAATGGGCTAATTGAGAGCGTGGAGTTAAGAGGAGAATCAGCTTTCAGTGGCATTCCTA
ATGGGCAGTGGATGACCCAGTCATTTACAGACCAAATTCCTTCCTTTAGTAATCACTGTGGAACACAAGA
ACAGGAAGAAGAAAGCCATGCTTAAGTCGACAAGCTTGCGGCCGCACTCGAGCACCACCACCACCACCAC
TGAGATCCGGCTGCTAACAAAGCCCGAAAGGAAGCTGAGTTGGCTGCTGCCACCGCTGAGCAATAACTAG
CATAACCCCTTGGGGCCTCTAAACGGGTCTTGAGGGGTTTTTTGCTGAAAGGAGGAACTATATCCGGATT
GGCGAATGGG
[124 nt withheld, positions 1971-2094]
C
[91 nt withheld, positions 2096-2186]
A
[49 nt withheld, positions 2188-2236]
CCTTTGACGTTGGAGTCCACGTTCTTT
[37 nt withheld, positions 2264-2300]
ACCCTATCTCGGTCTATTCTTTTGATTTATAAGGGATTTTGCCGATTTCGGCCTATTGGTTAAAAAATGA
GCTGATTTAACAAAAATTTAACGCGAATTTTAACAAAATATTAACGTTTACAATTTCAGGTGGCACTTTT
CGGGGAAATGTGCGCGGAACCCCTATTTGTTTATTTTTCTAAATACATTCAAATATGTATCCGCTCATGA
ATTAATTCTTAGAAAAACTCATCGAGCATCAAATGAAACTGCAATTTATTCATATCAGGATTATCAATAC
CATATTTTTGAAAAAGCCGTTTCTGTAATGAAGGAGAAAACTCACCGAGGCAGTTCCATAGGATGGCAAG
ATCCTGGTATCGGTCTGCGATTCCGACTCGTCCAACATCAATACAACCTATTAATTTCCCCTCGTCAAAA
ATAAGGTTATCAAGTGAGAAATCACCATGAGTGACGACTGAATCCGGTGAGAATGGCAAAAGTTTATGCA
TTTCTTTCCAGACTTGTTCAACAGGCCAGCCATTACGCTCGTCATCAAAATCACTCGCATCAACCAAACC
GTTATTCATTCGTGATTGCGCCTGAGCGAGACGAAATACGCGATCGCTGTTAAAAGGACAATTACAAACA
GGAATCGAATGCAACCGGCGCAGGAACACTGCCAGCGCATCAACAATATTTTCACCTGAATCAGGATATT
CTTCTAATACCTGGAATGCTGTTTTCCCGGGGATCGCAGTGGTGAGTAACCATGCATCATCAGGAGTACG
GATAAAATGCTTGATGGTCGGAAGAGGCATAAATTCCGTCAGCCAGTTTAGTCTGACCATCTCATCTGTA
ACATCATTGGCAACGCTACCTTTGCCATGTTTCAGAAACAACTCTGGCGCATCGGGCTTCCCATACAATC
GATAGATTGTCGCACCTGATTGCCCGACATTATCGCGAGCCCATTTATACCCATATAAATCAGCATCCAT
GTTGGAATTTAATCGCGGCCTAGAGCAAGACGTTTCCCGTTGAATATGGCTCATAACACCCCTTGTATTA
CTGTTTATGTAAGCAGACAGTTTTATTGTTCATGACCAAAATCCCTTAACGTGAGTTTTCGTTCCACTGA
GCGTCAGACCCCGTAGAAAAGATCAAAGGATCTTCTTGAGATCCTTTTTTTCTGCGCGTAATCTGCTGCT
TGCAAACAAAAAAACCACCGCTACCAGCGGTGGTTTGTTTGCCGGATCAAGAGCTACCAACTCTTTTTCC
GAAGGTAACTGGCTTCAGCAGAGCGCAGATACCAAATACTGTCCTTCTAGTGTAGCCGTAGTTAGGCCAC
CACTTCAAGAACTCTGTAGCACCGCCTACATACCTCGCTCTGCTAATCCTGTTACCAGTGGCTGCTGCCA
GTGGCGATAAGTCGTGTCTTACCGGGTTGGACTCAAGACGATAGTTACCGGATAAGGCGCAGCGGTCGGG
CTGAACGGGGGGTTCGTGCACACAGCCCAGCTTGGAGCGAACGACCTACACCGAACTGAGATACCTACAG
CGTGAGCTATGAGAAAGCGCCACGCTTCCCGAAGGGAGAAAGGCGGACAGGTATCCGGTAAGCGGCAGGG
TCGGAACAGGAGAGCGCACGAGGGAGCTTCCAGGGGGAAACGCCTGGTATCTTTATAGTCCTGTCGGGTT
TCGCCACCTCTGACTTGAGCGTCGATTTTTGTGATGCTCGTCAGGGGGGCGGAGCCTATGGAAAAACGCC
AGCAACGCGGCCTTTTTACGGTTCCTGGCCTTTTGCTGGCCTTTTGCTCACATGTTCTTTCCTGCGTTAT
CCCCTGATTCTGTGGATAACCGTATTACCGCCTTTGAGTGAGCTGATACCGCTCGCCGCAGCCGAACGAC
CGAGCGCAGCGAGTCAGTGAGCGAGGAAGCGGAAGAGCGCCTGATGCGGTATTTTCTCCTTACGCATCTG
TGCGGTATTTCACACCGCATATATGGTGCACTCTCAGTACAATCTGCTCTGATGCCGCATAGTTAAGCCA
GTATACACTCCGCTATCGCTACGTGACTGGGTCATGGCTGCGCCCCGACACCCGCCAACACCCGCTGACG
CGCCCTGACGGGCTTGTCTGCTCCCGGCATCCGCTTACAGACAAGCTGTGACCGTCTCCGGGAGCTGCAT
GTGTCAGAGGTTTTCACCGTCATCACCGAAACGCGCGAGGCAGCTGCGGTAAAGCTCATCAGCGTGGTCG
TGAAGCGATTCACAGATGTCTGCCTGTTCATCCGCGTCCAGCTCGTTGAGTTTCTCCAGAAGCGTTAATG
TCTGGCTTCTGATAAAGCGGGCCATGTTAAGGGCGGTTTTTTCCTGTTTGGTCACTGATGCCTCCGTGTA
AGGGGGATTTCTGTTCATGGGGGTAATGATACCGATGAAACGAGAGAGGATGCTCACGATACGGGTTACT
GATGATGAACATGCCCGGTTACTGGAACGTTGTGAGGGTAAACAACTGGCGGTATGGATGCGGCGGGACC
AGAGAAAAATCACTCAGGGTCAATGCCAGCGCTTCGTTAATACAGATGTAGGTGTTCCACAGGGTAGCCA
GCAGCATCCTGCGATGCAGATCCGGAACATAATGGTGCAGGGCGCTGACTTCCGCGTTTCCAGACTTTAC
GAAACACGGAAACCGAAGACCATTCATGTTGTTGCTCAGGTCGCAGACGTTTTGCAGCAGCAGTCGCTTC
ACGTTCGCTCGCGTATCGGTGATTCATTCTGCTAACCAGTAAGGCAACCCCGCCAGCCTAGCCGGGTCCT
CAACGACAGGAGCACGATCATGCGCACCCGTGGGGCCGCCATGCCGGCGATAATGGCCTGCTTCTCGCCG
AAACGTTTGGTGGCGGGACCAGTGACGAAGGCTTGAGCGAGGGCGTGCAAGATTCCGAATACCGCAAGCG
ACAGGCCGATCATCGTCGCGCTCCAGCGAAAGCGGTCCTCGCCGAAAATGACCCAGAGCGCTGCCGGCAC
CTGTCCTACGAGTTGCATGATAAAGAAGACAGTCATAAGTGCGGCGACGATAGTCATGCCCCGCGCCCAC
CGGAAGGAGCTGACTGGGTTGAAGGCTCTCAAGGGCATCGGTCGAGATCCCGGTGCCTAATGAGTGAGCT
AACTTACATTAATTGCGTTGCGCTCACTGCCCGCTTTCCAGTCGGGAAACCTGTCGTGCCAGCTGCATTA
ATGAATCGGCCAACGCGCGGGGAGAGGCGGTTTGCGTATTGGGCGCCAGGGTGGTTTTTCTTTTCACCAG
TGAGACGGGCAACAGCTGATTGCCCTTCACCGCCTGGCCCTGAGAGAGTTGCAGCAAGCGGTCCACGCTG
GTTTGCCCCAGCAGGCGAAAATCCTGTTTGATGGTGGTTAACGGCGGGATATAACATGAGCTGTCTTCGG
TATCGTCGTATCCCACTACCGAGATATCCGCACCAACGCGCAGCCCGGACTCGGTAATGGCGCGCATTGC
GCCCAGCGCCATCTGATCGTTGGCAACCAGCATCGCAGTGGGAACGATGCCCTCATTCAGCATTTGCATG
GTTTGTTGAAAACCGGACATGGCACTCCAGTCGCCTTCCCGTTCCGCTATCGGCTGAATTTGATTGCGAG
TGAGATATTTATGCCAGCCAGCCAGACGCAGACGCGCCGAGACAGAACTTAATGGGCCCGCTAACAGCGC
GATTTGCTGGTGACCCAATGCGACCAGATGCTCCACGCCCAGTCGCGTACCGTCTTCATGGGAGAAAATA
ATACTGTTGATGGGTGTCTGGTCAGAGACATCAAGAAATAACGCCGGAACATTAGTGCAGGCAGCTTCCA
CAGCAATGGCATCCTGGTCATCCAGCGGATAGTTAATGATCAGCCCACTGACGCGTTGCGCGAGAAGATT
GTGCACCGCCGCTTTACAGGCTTCGACGCCGCTTCGTTCTACCATCGACACCACCACGCTGGCACCCAGT
TGATCGGCGCGAGATTTAATCGCCGCGACAATTTGCGACGGCGCGTGCAGGGCCAGACTGGAGGTGGCAA
CGCCAATCAGCAACGACTGTTTGCCCGCCAGTTGTTGTGCCACGCGGTTGGGAATGTAATTCAGCTCCGC
CATCGCCGCTTCCACTTTTTCCCGCGTTTTCGCAGAAACGTGGCTGGCCTGGTTCACCACGCGGGAAACG
GTCTGATAAGAGACACCGGCATACTCTGCGACATCGTATAACGTTACTGGTTT
