>Addgene plasmid #70758 | pET28-hTDG | addgene partial sequence | sequence record 134686 | T7term 5'-GCTAGTTATTGCTCAGCGG-3'
AGCAGCCGGATCTCAGTGGTGGTGGTGGTGGTGCTCGAGTGCGGCCGCAAGCTTGTCGACTTAAGCATGG
CTTTCTTCTTCCTGTTCTTGTGTTCCACAGTGATTACTAAAGGAAGGAATTTGGTCTGTAAATGACTGGG
TCATCCACTGCCCATTAGGAATGCCACTGAAAGCTGATTCTCCTCTTAACTCCACGCTCTCAATTAGCCC
ATTTGAAGAGAAGCCACAAGGTTCACTGCTGCATGGATTTTCTCCGTAAGCACCACCATATGCTGCCTCA
TAACCTGGATCATATTTTTCTTCCTTAACAGCCATCTTCTTTGCATCCTCTTGGGCAAGCTGTAGGTCAA
ATGTATATTGCACCTCTTGAACGTCCATATTTCGTTCAATGCCTTTCAACTGATCTCTTAAGTCCTTCAG
TTTTATGTAGTAATGAACTTTGTCTTGGGCTCGAGGAAACTGAGCACATCTTGCACTGGATGATGGCATA
ACATAGCAGAGAGTTTCTGTGTCTGGAATCTTATGGGGCTGAAGCCCAAATTCCAAGTTCTTAACCTTTA
CTCCAAAAACTTCTTTACTAAAAATTTCATAAATACATTTTCCATTAAACACTGCTATTCGTGGCTGATA
TTTCTGTAATTTCTGTACTAGAATACGTCCTCCTTCACGAAATTCTTTACTGGAGAGATCTTTGCTGCCG
GGCGTGGTCCTTTCCACCATGTTGGTAAATCCAATACCATACTTCCCTGGTAGAGTGTGATCATCCATAT
GGTTCAGCTGGACCTCACTGAG
