>Addgene plasmid #70758 | pET28-hTDG | addgene partial sequence | sequence record 134908 | pBRrevBam 5'-GGTGATGTCGGCGATATAGG-3'
CGATGCGTCCGGCGTAGAGGATCGAGATCTCGATCCCGCGAAATTAATACGACTCACTATAGGGGAATTG
TGAGCGGATAACAATTCCCCTCTAGAAATAATTTTGTTTAACTTTAAGAAGGAGATATACCATGGGCAGC
AGCCATCATCATCATCATCACAGCAGCGGCCTGGTGCCGCGCGGCAGCCATATGGCTAGCGAAGCGGAGA
ACGCGGGCAGCTATTCCCTTCAGCAAGCTCAAGCTTTTTATACGTTTCCATTTCAACAACTGATGGCTGA
AGCTCCTAATATGGCAGTTGTGAATGAACAGCAAATGCCAGAAGAAGTTCCAGCCCCAGCTCCTGCTCAG
GAACCAGTGCAAGAGGCTCCAAAAGGAAGAAAAAGAAAACCCAGAACAACAGAACCAAAACAACCAGTGG
AACCCAAAAAACCTGTTGAGTCAAAAAAATCTGGCAAGTCTGCAAAATCAAAAGAAAAACAAGAAAAAAT
TACAGACACATTTAAAGTAAAAAGAAAAGTAGACCGTTTTAATGGTGTTTCAGAAGCTGAACTTCTGACC
AAGACTCTCCCCGATATTTTGACCTTCAATCTGGACATTGTCATTATTGGCATAAACCCGGGACTAATGG
CTGCTTACAAAGGGCATCATTACCCTGGACCTGGAAACCATTTTTGGAAGTGTTTGTTTATGTCAGGGCT
CAGTGAGGTCCAGCTGAACCATATGGATGATCACACTCTACCAGGGAAGTATGGTATTGGATTTACCAAC
ATGGTGGAA
